>Addgene plasmid #86684 | pHAGE2 GFP-Rtn4a | addgene full sequence | sequence record 171268 | Addgene NGS Result
ATGGTGAGCAAGGGCGCCGAGCTGTTCACCGGCATCGTGCCCATCCTGATCGAGCTGAATGGCGATGTGA
ATGGCCACAAGTTCAGCGTGAGCGGCGAGGGCGAGGGCGATGCCACCTACGGCAAGCTGACCCTGAAGTT
CATCTGCACCACCGGCAAGCTGCCTGTGCCCTGGCCCACCCTGGTGACCACCCTGAGCTACGGCGTGCAG
TGCTTCTCACGCTACCCCGATCACATGAAGCAGCACGACTTCTTCAAGAGCGCCATGCCTGAGGGCTACA
TCCAGGAGCGCACCATCTTCTTCGAGGATGACGGCAACTACAAGTCGCGCGCCGAGGTGAAGTTCGAGGG
CGATACCCTGGTGAATCGCATCGAGCTGACCGGCACCGATTTCAAGGAGGATGGCAACATCCTGGGCAAT
AAGATGGAGTACAACTACAACGCCCACAATGTGTACATCATGACCGACAAGGCCAAGAATGGCATCAAGG
TGAACTTCAAGATCCGCCACAACATCGAGGATGGCAGCGTGCAGCTGGCCGACCACTACCAGCAGAATAC
CCCCATCGGCGATGGCCCTGTGCTGCTGCCCGATAACCACTACCTGTCCACCCAGAGCGCCCTGTCCAAG
GACCCCAACGAGAAGCGCGATCACATGATCTACTTCGGCTTCGTGACCGCCGCCGCCATCACCCACGGCA
TGGATGAGCTGTACAAGTCCGGACTCAGATCTCGAGCTATGGAAGACCTGGACCAGTCTCCTCTGGTCTC
GTCCTCGGACAGCCCACCCCGGCCGCAGCCCGCGTTCAAGTACCAGTTCGTGAGGGAGCCCGAGGACGAG
GAGGAAGAAGAGGAGGAGGAAGAGGAGGACGAGGACGAAGACCTGGAGGAGCTGGAGGTGCTGGAGAGGA
AGCCCGCCGCCGGGCTGTCCGCGGCCCCAGTGCCCACCGCCCCTGCCGCCGGCGCGCCCCTGATGGACTT
CGGAAATGACTTCGTGCCGCCGGCGCCCCGGGGACCCCTGCCGGCCGCTCCCCCCGTCGCCCCGGAGCGG
CAGCCGTCTTGGGACCCGAGCCCGGTGTCGTCGACCGTGCCCGCGCCATCCCAGCTGTCTGCTGCCGCAG
TCTCGCCCTCCAAGCTCCCTGAGGACGACGAGCCTCCGGCCCGGCCTCCCACTCCTCCCCCGGCCAGCGT
GAGCCCCCAGGCAGAGCCCGTGTGGACCCCGCCAGCCCCGGCTCCCGCCGCGCCCCCCTCCACCCCGGCC
GCGCCCAAGCGCAGGGGCTCCTCGGGCTCAGTGGATGAGACCCTTTTTGCTCTTCCTGCTGCATCTGAGC
CTGTGATACGCTCCTCTGCAGAAAATATGGACTTGAAGGAGCAGCCAGGTAACACTATTTCGGCTGGTCA
AGAGGATTTCCCATCTGTCCTGCTTGAAACTGCTGCTTCTCTTCCTTCTCTGTCTCCTCTCTCAGCCGCT
TCTTTCAAAGAACATGAATACCTTGGTAATTTGTCAACAGTATTACCCACTGAAGGAACACTTCAAGAAA
ATGTCAGTGAAGCTTCTAAAGAGGTCTCAGAGAAGGCAAAAACTCTACTCATAGATAGAGATTTAACAGA
GTTTTCAGAATTAGAATACTCAGAAATGGGATCATCGTTCAGTGTCTCTCCAAAAGCAGAATCTGCCGTA
ATAGTAGCAAATCCTAGGGAAGAAATAATCGTGAAAAATAAAGATGAAGAAGAGAAGTTAGTTAGTAATA
ACATCCTTCATAATCAACAAGAGTTACCTACAGCTCTTACTAAATTGGTTAAAGAGGATGAAGTTGTGTC
TTCAGAAAAAGCAAAAGACAGTTTTAATGAAAAGAGAGTTGCAGTGGAAGCTCCTATGAGGGAGGAATAT
GCAGACTTCAAACCATTTGAGCGAGTATGGGAAGTGAAAGATAGTAAGGAAGATAGTGATATGTTGGCTG
CTGGAGGTAAAATCGAGAGCAACTTGGAAAGTAAAGTGGATAAAAAATGTTTTGCAGATAGCCTTGAGCA
AACTAATCACGAAAAAGATAGTGAGAGTAGTAATGATGATACTTCTTTCCCCAGTACGCCAGAAGGTATA
AAGGATCGTTCAGGAGCATATATCACATGTGCTCCCTTTAACCCAGCAGCAACTGAGAGCATTGCAACAA
ACATTTTTCCTTTGTTAGGAGATCCTACTTCAGAAAATAAGACCGATGAAAAAAAAATAGAAGAAAAGAA
GGCCCAAATAGTAACAGAGAAGAATACTAGCACCAAAACATCAAACCCTTTTCTTGTAGCAGCACAGGAT
TCTGAGACAGATTATGTCACAACAGATAATTTAACAAAGGTGACTGAGGAAGTCGTGGCAAACATGCCTG
AAGGCCTGACTCCAGATTTAGTACAGGAAGCATGTGAAAGTGAATTGAATGAAGTTACTGGTACAAAGAT
TGCTTATGAAACAAAAATGGACTTGGTTCAAACATCAGAAGTTATGCAAGAGTCACTCTATCCTGCAGCA
CAGCTTTGCCCATCATTTGAAGAGTCAGAAGCTACTCCTTCACCAGTTTTGCCTGACATTGTTATGGAAG
CACCATTGAATTCTGCAGTTCCTAGTGCTGGTGCTTCCGTGATACAGCCCAGCTCATCACCATTAGAAGC
TTCTTCAGTTAATTATGAAAGCATAAAACATGAGCCTGAAAACCCCCCACCATATGAAGAGGCCATGAGT
GTATCACTAAAAAAAGTATCAGGAATAAAGGAAGAAATTAAAGAGCCTGAAAATATTAATGCAGCTCTTC
AAGAAACAGAAGCTCCTTATATATCTATTGCATGTGATTTAATTAAAGAAACAAAGCTTTCTGCTGAACC
AGCTCCGGATTTCTCTGATTATTCAGAAATGGCAAAAGTTGAACAGCCAGTGCCTGATCATTCTGAGCTA
GTTGAAGATTCCTCACCTGATTCTGAACCAGTTGACTTATTTAGTGATGATTCAATACCTGACGTTCCAC
AAAAACAAGATGAAACTGTGATGCTTGTGAAAGAAAGTCTCACTGAGACTTCATTTGAGTCAATGATAGA
ATATGAAAATAAGGAAAAACTCAGTGCTTTGCCACCTGAGGGAGGAAAGCCATATTTGGAATCTTTTAAG
CTCAGTTTAGATAACACAAAAGATACCCTGTTACCTGATGAAGTTTCAACATTGAGCAAAAAGGAGAAAA
TTCCTTTGCAGATGGAGGAGCTCAGTACTGCAGTTTATTCAAATGATGACTTATTTATTTCTAAGGAAGC
ACAGATAAGAGAAACTGAAACGTTTTCAGATTCATCTCCAATTGAAATTATAGATGAGTTCCCTACATTG
ATCAGTTCTAAAACTGATTCATTTTCTAAATTAGCCAGGGAATATACTGACCTAGAAGTATCCCACAAAA
GTGAAATTGCTAATGCCCCGGATGGAGCTGGGTCATTGCCTTGCACAGAATTGCCCCATGACCTTTCTTT
GAAGAACATACAACCCAAAGTTGAAGAGAAAATCAGTTTCTCAGATGACTTTTCTAAAAATGGGTCTGCT
ACATCAAAGGTGCTCTTATTGCCTCCAGATGTTTCTGCTTTGGCCACTCAAGCAGAGATAGAGAGCATAG
TTAAACCCAAAGTTCTTGTGAAAGAAGCTGAGAAAAAACTTCCTTCCGATACAGAAAAAGAGGACAGATC
ACCATCTGCTATATTTTCAGCAGAGCTGAGTAAAACTTCAGTTGTTGACCTCCTGTACTGGAGAGACATT
AAGAAGACTGGAGTGGTGTTTGGTGCCAGCCTATTCCTGCTGCTTTCATTGACAGTATTCAGCATTGTGA
GCGTAACAGCCTACATTGCCTTGGCCCTGCTCTCTGTGACCATCAGCTTTAGGATATACAAGGGTGTGAT
CCAAGCTATCCAGAAATCAGATGAAGGCCACCCATTCAGGGCATATCTGGAATCTGAAGTTGCTATATCT
GAGGAGTTGGTTCAGAAGTACAGTAATTCTGCTCTTGGTCATGTGAACTGCACGATAAAGGAACTCAGGC
GCCTCTTCTTAGTTGATGATTTAGTTGATTCTCTGAAGTTTGCAGTGTTGATGTGGGTATTTACCTATGT
TGGTGCCTTGTTTAATGGTCTGACACTACTGATTTTGGCTCTCATTTCACTCTTCAGTGTTCCTGTTATT
TATGAACGGCATCAGGCACAGATAGATCATTATCTAGGACTTGCAAATAAGAATGTTAAAGATGCTATGG
CTAAAATCCAAGCAAAAATCCCTGGATTGAAGCGCAAAGCTGAATGAGCGGCCGCTAAGTAAGTAAGATC
CGCCCCTCTCCCTCCCCCCCCCTAACGTTACTGGCCGAAGCCGCTTGGAATAAGGCCGGTGTGCGTTTGT
CTATATGTTATTTTCCACCATATTGCCGTCTTTTGGCAATGTGAGGGCCCGGAAACCTGGCCCTGTCTTC
TTGACGAGCATTCCTAGGGGTCTTTCCCCTCTCGCCAAAGGAATGCAAGGTCTGTTGAATGTCGTGAAGG
AAGCAGTTCCTCTGGAAGCTTCTTGAAGACAAACAACGTCTGTAGCGACCCTTTGCAGGCAGCGGAACCC
CCCACCTGGCGACAGGTGCCTCTGCGGCCAAAAGCCACGTGTATAAGATACACCTGCAAAGGCGGCACAA
CCCCAGTGCCACGTTGTGAGTTGGATAGTTGTGGAAAGAGTCAAATGGCTCTCCTCAAGCGTATTCAACA
AGGGGCTGAAGGATGCCCAGAAGGTACCCCATTGTATGGGATCTGATCTGGGGCCTCGGTACACATGCTT
TACATGTGTTTAGTCGAGGTTAAAAAAACGTCTAGGCCCCCCGAACCACGGGGACGTGGTTTTCCTTTGA
AAAACACGATGATAATATGGCCACAACCATGGCCAAGCCTTTGTCTCAAGAAGAATCCACCCTCATTGAA
AGAGCAACGGCTACAATCAACAGCATCCCCATCTCTGAAGACTACAGCGTCGCCAGCGCAGCTCTCTCTA
GCGACGGCCGCATCTTCACTGGTGTCAATGTATATCATTTTACTGGGGGACCTTGTGCAGAACTCGTGGT
GCTGGGCACTGCTGCTGCTGCGGCAGCTGGCAACCTGACTTGTATCGTCGCGATCGGAAATGAGAACAGG
GGCATCTTGAGCCCCTGCGGACGGTGCCGACAGGTGCTTCTCGATCTGCATCCTGGGATCAAAGCCATAG
TGAAGGACAGTGATGGACAGCCGACGGCAGTTGGGATTCGTGAATTGCTGCCCTCTGGTTATGTGTGGGA
GGGCGGTAGTGGCGAGGGCAGAGGAAGTCTTCTAACATGCGGTGACGTGGAGGAGAATCCCGGCCCTGCT
CCAAAGAAGAAGCGTAAGGTAAATCGATCGCTAGTCGAGAGATCCTAATCAACCTCTGGATTACAAAATT
TGTGAAAGATTGACTGGTATTCTTAACTATGTTGCTCCTTTTACGCTATGTGGATACGCTGCTTTAATGC
CTTTGTATCATGCTATTGCTTCCCGTATGGCTTTCATTTTCTCCTCCTTGTATAAATCCTGGTTGCTGTC
TCTTTATGAGGAGTTGTGGCCCGTTGTCAGGCAACGTGGCGTGGTGTGCACTGTGTTTGCTGACGCAACC
CCCACTGGTTGGGGCATTGCCACCACCTGTCAGCTCCTTTCCGGGACTTTCGCTTTCCCCCTCCCTATTG
CCACGGCGGAACTCATCGCCGCCTGCCTTGCCCGCTGCTGGACAGGGGCTCGGCTGTTGGGCACTGACAA
TTCCGTGGTGTTGTCGGGGAAATCATCGTCCTTTCCTTGGCTGCTCGCCTGTGTTGCCACCTGGATTCTG
CGCGGGACGTCCTTCTGCTACGTCCCTTCGGCCCTCAATCCAGCGGACCTTCCTTCCCGCGGCCTGCTGC
CGGCTCTGCGGCCTCTTCCGCGTCTTCGCCTTCGCCCTCAGACGAGTCGGATCTCCCTTTGGGCCGCCTC
CCCGCCTGGTACCTTTAAGACCAATGACTTACAAGGCAGCTGTAGATCTTAGCCACTTTTTAAAAGAAAA
GGGGGGACTGGAAGGGCTAATTCACTCCCAACGAAGACAAGATCACCTGCAGGACAGGCGCGCCCTGCTT
TTTGCTTGTACTGGGTCTCTCTGGTTAGACCAGATCTGAGCCTGGGAGCTCTCTGGCTAACTAGGGAACC
CACTGCTTAAGCCTCAATAAAGCTTGCCTTGAGTGCTTCAAGTAGTGTGTGCCCGTCTGTTGTGTGACTC
TGGTAACTAGAGATCCCTCAGACCCTTTTAGTCAGTGTGGAAAATCTCTAGCACCCGGGCGATTAAGGAA
AGGGCTAGATCATTCTTGAAGACGAAAGGGCCTCGTGATACGCCTATTTTTATAGGTTAATGTCATGATA
ATAATGGTTTCTTAGACGTCAGGTGGCACTTTTCGGGGAAATGTGCGCGGAACCCCTATTTGTTTATTTT
TCTAAATACATTCAAATATGTATCCGCTCATGAGACAATAACCCTGATAAATGCTTCAATAATATTGAAA
AAGGAAGAGTATGAGTATTCAACATTTCCGTGTCGCCCTTATTCCCTTTTTTGCGGCATTTTGCCTTCCT
GTTTTTGCTCACCCAGAAACGCTGGTGAAAGTAAAAGATGCTGAAGATCAGTTGGGTGCACGAGTGGGTT
ACATCGAACTGGATCTCAACAGCGGTAAGATCCTTGAGAGTTTTCGCCCCGAAGAACGTTTTCCAATGAT
GAGCACTTTTAAAGTTCTGCTATGTGGCGCGGTATTATCCCGTGTTGACGCCGGGCAAGAGCAACTCGGT
CGCCGCATACACTATTCTCAGAATGACTTGGTTGAGTACTCACCAGTCACAGAAAAGCATCTTACGGATG
GCATGACAGTAAGAGAATTATGCAGTGCTGCCATAACCATGAGTGATAACACTGCGGCCAACTTACTTCT
GACAACGATCGGAGGACCGAAGGAGCTAACCGCTTTTTTGCACAACATGGGGGATCATGTAACTCGCCTT
GATCGTTGGGAACCGGAGCTGAATGAAGCCATACCAAACGACGAGCGTGACACCACGATGCCTGTAGCAA
TGGCAACAACGTTGCGCAAACTATTAACTGGCGAACTACTTACTCTAGCTTCCCGGCAACAATTAATAGA
CTGGATGGAGGCGGATAAAGTTGCAGGACCACTTCTGCGCTCGGCCCTTCCGGCTGGCTGGTTTATTGCT
GATAAATCTGGAGCCGGTGAGCGTGGGTCTCGCGGTATCATTGCAGCACTGGGGCCAGATGGTAAGCCCT
CCCGTATCGTAGTTATCTACACGACGGGGAGTCAGGCAACTATGGATGAACGAAATAGACAGATCGCTGA
GATAGGTGCCTCACTGATTAAGCATTGGTAACTGTCAGACCAAGTTTACTCATATATACTTTAGATTGAT
TTAAAACTTCATTTTTAATTTAAAAGGATCTAGGTGAAGATCCTTTTTGATAATCTCATGACCAAAATCC
CTTAACGTGAGTTTTCGTTCCACTGAGCGTCAGACCCCGTAGAAAAGATCAAAGGATCTTCTTGAGATCC
TTTTTTTCTGCGCGTAATCTGCTGCTTGCAAACAAAAAAACCACCGCTACCAGCGGTGGTTTGTTTGCCG
GATCAAGAGCTACCAACTCTTTTTCCGAAGGTAACTGGCTTCAGCAGAGCGCAGATACCAAATACTGTTC
TTCTAGTGTAGCCGTAGTTAGGCCACCACTTCAAGAACTCTGTAGCACCGCCTACATACCTCGCTCTGCT
AATCCTGTTACCAGTGGCTGCTGCCAGTGGCGATAAGTCGTGTCTTACCGGGTTGGACTCAAGACGATAG
TTACCGGATAAGGCGCAGCGGTCGGGCTGAACGGGGGGTTCGTGCACACAGCCCAGCTTGGAGCGAACGA
CCTACACCGAACTGAGATACCTACAGCGTGAGCTATGAGAAAGCGCCACGCTTCCCGAAGGGAGAAAGGC
GGACAGGTATCCGGTAAGCGGCAGGGTCGGAACAGGAGAGCGCACGAGGGAGCTTCCAGGGGGAAACGCC
TGGTATCTTTATAGTCCTGTCGGGTTTCGCCACCTCTGACTTGAGCGTCGATTTTTGTGATGCTCGTCAG
GGGGGCGGAGCCTATGGAAAAACGCCAGCAACGCGGCCTTTTTACGGTTCCTGGCCTTTTGCTGGCCTTT
TGCTCACATGTTCTTTCCTGCGTTATCCCCTGATTCTGTGGATAACCGTATTACCGCCTTTGAGTGAGCT
GATACCGCTCGCCGCAGCCGAACGACCGAGCGCAGCGAGTCAGTGAGCGAGGAAGCGGAAGAGCGCCCAA
TACGCAAACCGCCTCTCCCCGCGCGTTGGCCGATTCATTAATGCAGCAAGCTCATGGCTGACTAATTTTT
TTTATTTATGCAGAGGCCGAGGCCGCCTCGGCCTCTGAGCTATTCCAGAAGTAGTGAGGAGGCTTTTTTG
GAGGCCTAGGCTTTTGCAAAAAGCTCCCCGTGGCACGACAGGTTTCCCGACTGGAAAGCGGGCAGTGAGC
GCAACGCAATTAATGTGAGTTAGCTCACTCATTAGGCACCCCAGGCTTTACACTTTATGCTTCCGGCTCG
TATGTTGTGTGGAATTGTGAGCGGATAACAATTTCACACAGGAAACAGCTATGACATGATTACGAATTTC
ACAAATAAAGCATTTTTTTCACTGCATTCTAGTTGTGGTTTGTCCAAACTCATCAATGTATCTTATCATG
TCTGGATCAACTGGATAACTCAAGCTAACCAAAATCATCCCAAACTTCCCACCCCATACCCTATTACCAC
TGCCAATTACCTGTGGTTTCATTTACTCTAAACCTGTGATTCCTCTGAATTATTTTCATTTTAAAGAAAT
TGTATTTGTTAAATATGTACTACAAACTTAGTAGTTGGAAGGGCTAATTCACTCCCAAAGAAGACAAGAT
ATCCTTGATCTGTGGATCTACCACACACAAGGCTACTTCCCTGATTAGCAGAACTACACACCAGGGCCAG
GGGTCAGATATCCACTGACCTTTGGATGGTGCTACAAGCTAGTACCAGTTGAGCCAGATAAGGTAGAAGA
GGCCAATAAAGGAGAGAACACCAGCTTGTTACACCCTGTGAGCCTGCATGGGATGGATGACCCGGAGAGA
GAAGTGTTAGAGTGGAGGTTTGACAGCCGCCTAGCATTTCATCACGTGGCCCGAGAGCTGCATCCGGAGT
ACTTCAAGAACTGCTGATATCGAGCTTGCTACAAGGGACTTTCCGCTGGGGACTTTCCAGGGAGGCGTGG
CCTGGGCGGGACTGGGGAGTGGCGAGCCCTCAGATCCTGCATATAAGCAGCTGCTTTTTGCCTGTACTGG
GTCTCTCTGGTTAGACCAGATCTGAGCCTGGGAGCTCTCTGGCTAACTAGGGAACCCACTGCTTAAGCCT
CAATAAAGCTTGCCTTGAGTGCTTCAAGTAGTGTGTGCCCGTCTGTTGTGTGACTCTGGTAACTAGAGAT
CCCTCAGACCCTTTTAGTCAGTGTGGAAAATCTCTAGCAGTGGCGCCCGAACAGGGACTTGAAAGCGAAA
GGGAAACCAGAGGAGCTCTCTCGACGCAGGACTCGGCTTGCTGAAGCGCGCACGGCAAGAGGCGAGGGGC
GGCGACTGCAGAGTACGCCAAAAATTTTGACTAGCGGAGGCTAGAAGGAGAGAGATGGGTGCGAGAGCGT
CAGTATTAAGCGGGGGAGAATTAGATCGCGATGGGAAAAAATTCGGTTAAGGCCAGGGGGAAAGAAAAAA
TATAAATTAAAACATATAGTATGGGCAAGCAGGGAGCTAGAACGATTCGCAGTTAATCCTGGCCTGTTAG
AAACATCAGAAGGCTGTAGACAAATACTGGGACAGCTACAACCATCCCTTCAGACAGGATCAGAAGAACT
TAGATCATTATATAATACAGTAGCAACCCTCTATTGTGTGCATCAAAGGATAGAGATAAAAGACACCAAG
GAAGCTTTAGACAAGATAGAGGAAGAGCAAAACAAAAGTAAGACCACCGCACAGCAAGCGGCCGGCCGCT
GATCTTCAGACCTGGAGGAGGAGATATGAGGGACAATTGGAGAAGTGAATTATATAAATATAAAGTAGTA
AAAATTGAACCATTAGGAGTAGCACCCACCAAGGCAAAGAGAAGAGTGGTGCAGAGAGAAAAAAGAGCAG
TGGGAATAGGAGCTTTGTTCCTTGGGTTCTTGGGAGCAGCAGGAAGCACTATGGGCGCAGCGTCAATGAC
GCTGACGGTACAGGCCAGACAATTATTGTCTGGTATAGTGCAGCAGCAGAACAATTTGCTGAGGGCTATT
GAGGCGCAACAGCATCTGTTGCAACTCACAGTCTGGGGCATCAAGCAGCTCCAGGCAAGAATCCTGGCTG
TGGAAAGATACCTAAAGGATCAACAGCTCCTGGGGATTTGGGGTTGCTCTGGAAAACTCATTTGCACCAC
TGCTGTGCCTTGGAATGCTAGTTGGAGTAATAAATCTCTGGAACAGATTTGGAATCACACGACCTGGATG
GAGTGGGACAGAGAAATTAACAATTACACAAGCTTAATACACTCCTTAATTGAAGAATCGCAAAACCAGC
AAGAAAAGAATGAACAAGAATTATTGGAATTAGATAAATGGGCAAGTTTGTGGAATTGGTTTAACATAAC
AAATTGGCTGTGGTATATAAAATTATTCATAATGATAGTAGGAGGCTTGGTAGGTTTAAGAATAGTTTTT
GCTGTACTTTCTATAGTGAATAGAGTTAGGCAGGGATATTCACCATTATCGTTTCAGACCCACCTCCCAA
CCCCGAGGGGACCCGACAGGCCCGAAGGAATAGAAGAAGAAGGTGGAGAGAGAGACAGAGACAGATCCAT
TCGATTAGTGAACGGATCTCGACGGTATCGCCGAATTCTCAACAATAGGCAGTATTCATCCACAATTTTA
AAAGAAAAGGGGGGATTGGGGGGTACAGTGCAGGGGAAAGAATAGTAGACATAATAGCAACAGACATACA
AACTAAAGAATTACAAAAACAAATTACAAAAATTCAAAATTTTCGGGTTTATTACTCGGACAGCAGAGAT
CCAGTTTGGACTAGTGGAGTTCCGCGTTACATAACTTACGCAAAATGGCCCGCCTGGCTGACCGCCCAAC
GACCCCCGCCCATTGACGTCAATAATGACCAATGTTCCCATAGTAACGCCAATAGGGACTTTCCATTGAC
GTCAATGGGTGGAGTATTTACGCAAAACTGCCCACTTGGCAGTACATCAAGTGTATCATTTGCCAACAAC
GCCCCCTATTGACGTCAATGACGCAAAATGGCCCGCCTGGCATTATGCCCAGTACATGACCTTATGGGAC
TTTCCTACTTGGCAGTACATCTACGTATTAGTCATCGCTATTACCATGGTGATGCGGTTTTGGCAGTACA
TCAATGGGCGTGGATAGCGGTTTGACTCACGGGGATTTCCAAGTCTCCACCCCATTGACGTCAATGGGAG
TTTGTTTTGGCACCAAAATCAACGGGACTTTCCAAAATGTCGTAACAACTCCGCCCCATTGACGCAAATG
GGCGGTAGGCGTGTACGGTGGGAGGTCTATATAAGCAGAGCTCGTTTAGTGAACCGTCAGATCGCCTGGA
GACGCCATCCACGCTGTTTTGACCTCCATTCAAGACACCGGCGGCCTTAATTAAACC
Features (pLannotate 1.2.2; 27 found; start..end, strand, type, name):
      1..717     +  CDS            AcGFP1: AcGFP1 is a basic (constitutively fluorescent) green fluorescent protein, derived from Aequorea coerulescens.
    718..738     +  misc_feature   MCS (fragment): multiple cloning site
    739..4314    +  CDS            RTN4: RTN4_HUMAN - Also known as KIAA0886, NOGO From Homo sapiens (Human).
   4343..4928    +  misc_feature   IRES2: internal ribosome entry site (IRES) of the encephalomyocarditis virus (EMCV)
   4929..5324    +  CDS            BSD: blasticidin S deaminase; Aspergillus terreus BSD; confers resistance to blasticidin
   5437..6025    +  misc_feature   WPRE: woodchuck hepatitis virus posttranscriptional regulatory element
   6020..6130    +  CDS            nef (fragment): NEF_SIVS4 - Experimental evidence at protein level: Swiss-Prot protein existence level 1. Interferes with TCR signaling from the cell membrane. Interacts with CD247/TCRZ (TCR zeta chain) and exert potent down- regulation of cell surface TCR/CD3 complexes. From Simian immunodeficiency virus (isolate F236/smH4) (SIV-sm) (Simian immunodeficiency virus sooty mangabey monkey).
   6173..6353    +  LTR            5' LTR (truncated): truncated 5' long terminal repeat (LTR) from HIV-1
   6486..6590    +  promoter       AmpR promoter: bla
   6591..7451    +  CDS            AmpR: β-lactamase; bla; confers resistance to ampicillin, carbenicillin, and related antibiotics
   7622..8210    +  rep_origin     ori: high-copy-number ColE1/pMB1/pBR322/pUC origin of replication
   8393..8447    +  CDS            lacI (fragment): lac repressor; lacI; The lac repressor binds to the lac operator to inhibit transcription in E. coli. This inhibition can be relieved by adding lactose or isopropyl-β-D-thiogalactopyranoside (IPTG).
   8453..8546    +  rep_origin     SV40 ori (fragment): SV40 origin of replication
   8571..8608    +  CDS            lacI (fragment): lac repressor; lacI; The lac repressor binds to the lac operator to inhibit transcription in E. coli. This inhibition can be relieved by adding lactose or isopropyl-β-D-thiogalactopyranoside (IPTG).
   8621..8642    +  protein_bind   CAP binding site: CAP binding activates transcription in the presence of cAMP. E. coli catabolite activator protein
   8657..8687    +  promoter       lac promoter: promoter for the E. coli lac operon
   8691..8713    +  protein_bind   lac operator (fragment): The lac repressor binds to the lac operator to inhibit transcription in E. coli. This inhibition can be relieved by adding lactose or isopropyl-β-D-thiogalactopyranoside (IPTG). lac repressor encoded by lacI
   8745..8828    +  polyA_signal   SV40 poly(A) signal (fragment): SV40 polyadenylation signal
   8995..9324    +  CDS            nef (fragment): NEF_HV1BR - Experimental evidence at protein level: Swiss-Prot protein existence level 1. Extracellular Nef protein targets CD4(+) T-lymphocytes for apoptosis by interacting with CXCR4 surface receptors (PubMed:14990729). From Human immunodeficiency virus type 1 group M subtype B (isolate BRU/LAI) (HIV-1).
   9372..9629    +  LTR            5' LTR (truncated): truncated 5' long terminal repeat (LTR) from HIV-1
   9676..9801    +  misc_feature   HIV-1 Ψ: packaging signal of human immunodeficiency virus type 1
   9785..10123   +  CDS            HIV-1 gag (fragment): gag protein from human immunodeficiency virus 1; gag
  10298..10531   +  misc_feature   RRE: The Rev response element (RRE) of HIV-1 allows for Rev-dependent mRNA export from the nucleus to the cytoplasm.
  10908..11008   +  CDS            Rev (fragment): human immunodeficiency virus 1 (HIV-1) Rev protein; rev; enhances nuclear export of unspliced and incompletely spliced viral mRNAs
  11056..11173   +  misc_feature   cPPT/CTS: central polypurine tract and central termination sequence of HIV-1
  11225..11528   +  enhancer       CMV enhancer: human cytomegalovirus immediate early enhancer
  11529..11732   +  promoter       CMV promoter: human cytomegalovirus (CMV) immediate early promoter
