[The description below was written by a language model from this plasmid's Addgene catalogue record and pLannotate feature annotations shown in this document.]
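Description:
pHAGE2 GFP-Rtn4a is an HIV-1-based lentiviral transfer plasmid of about 11.8 kb, built on the pHAGE2 backbone carrying an N-terminal GFP, and intended for stable expression of a fluorescently tagged human protein in mammalian cells. It is maintained in E. coli through a high-copy ColE1/pUC-type origin and an ampicillin resistance gene. The viral portion contains HIV-1 LTR sequences flanking the packaging signal Ψ with a partial gag region, the Rev response element for Rev-dependent export of the genomic RNA, and the cPPT/CTS element that aids nuclear import of the reverse-transcribed genome. Both annotated LTR features are truncated, and short nef, rev, lac and SV40 fragments in the table appear to be backbone remnants rather than functional parts.

The expression cassette is driven by the CMV immediate early enhancer and promoter. It encodes a green fluorescent protein, annotated from the sequence as AcGFP1 from Aequorea coerulescens, joined through a short multiple-cloning-site linker to the roughly 3.6 kb coding sequence of human RTN4 isoform A (Rtn4a, also known as Nogo-A), which was inserted between XhoI and NotI sites. Downstream, an EMCV IRES allows the same transcript to direct translation of blasticidin S deaminase, so blasticidin selection enriches for transduced cells that also express the fusion. A WPRE follows to enhance transcript stability and expression. Sequencing of the deposited plasmid found two substitutions, P122Q and P145T, relative to the reference protein. The associated work concerns the ER-shaping proteins atlastin, lunapark and the reticulons in forming the tubular ER network, so the construct is suited to visualising Rtn4a in stably transduced cells.
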