Addgene plasmid #86684: pHAGE2 GFP-Rtn4a
Purpose: Lentivirus to stably express fluorescent human protein in mammalian cells
Depositing lab: Tom Rapoport. Depositing organization: Harvard Medical School. Publication: Cooperation of the ER-shaping proteins atlastin, lunapark, and reticulons to generate a tubular membrane network. Wang S, Tukachinsky H, Romano FB, Rapoport TA. Elife. 2016 Sep 13;5. pii: e18605. doi: 10.7554/eLife.18605. PubMed 27619977.
Backbone
  Vector backbone: pHAGE2 GFP N-terminal
  Backbone size w/o insert (bp): 8200
  Total vector size (bp): 11818
  Vector type: Mammalian Expression, Lentiviral
  Selectable markers: Blasticidin
Growth in bacteria
  Bacterial resistance: Ampicillin, 100 μg/mL
  Growth temperature: 37°C
  Growth strain: NEB Stable
  Copy number: High Copy
Gene/Insert
  Gene/Insert name: Rtn4a
  Species: H. sapiens (human)
  Insert size (bp): 3576
  Entrez Gene: RTN4 (a.k.a. ASY, NI220/250, NOGO, NSP, NSP-CL, Nbla00271, Nbla10545, RTN-X, RTN4-A, RTN4-B1, RTN4-B2, RTN4-C)
  Promoter: CMV
  Tag / fusion protein: GFP (N terminal on backbone)
  Cloning method: Restriction Enzyme; 5′ cloning site XhoI (not destroyed); 3′ cloning site NotI (not destroyed)
  Sequencing primers: 5′ GGTCTATATAAGCAGAGCTCG; 3′ CATATAGACAAACGCACACC
Resource information
  A portion of this plasmid was derived from a plasmid made by: Yoko Shibata
Terms and licenses: Academic/Nonprofit Terms; Industry Terms: Not Available to Industry
Depositor comments: Addgene NGS results found P122Q and P145T within the Rtn4a translation compared to NP_065393.1.
How to cite: pHAGE2 GFP-Rtn4a was a gift from Tom Rapoport (Addgene plasmid # 86684 ; http://n2t.net/addgene:86684 ; RRID:Addgene_86684)
